>Addgene plasmid #173099 | Parp14-c012 | addgene full sequence | sequence record 349917 | Addgene NGS Result
ATGCACCATCATCATCATCATGTGAGCAAGGGCGAGGAGCTGTTCACCGGGGTGGTGCCCATCCTGGTCG
AGCTGGACGGCGACGTAAACGGCCACAGGTTCAGCGTGTCCGGCGAGGGCGAGGGCGATGCCACCTACGG
CAAGCTGACCCTGAAGTTCATCTGCACCACCGGCAAGCTGCCCGTGCCCTGGCCCACCCTCGTGACCACC
CTGACCTGGGGCGTGCAGTGCTTCGCCCGCTACCCCGACCACATGAAGCAGCACGACTTCTTCAAGTCCG
CCATGCCCGAAGGCTACGTCCAGGAGCGTACCATCTTCTTCAAGGACGACGGCAACTACAAGACCCGCGC
CGAGGTGAAGTTCGAGGGCGACACCCTGGTGAACCGCATCGAGCTGAAGGGCATCGACTTCAAGGAGGAC
GGCAACATCCTGGGGCACAAGCTGGAGTACAACGCCATCAGCGACAACGTCTATATCACCGCCGACAAGC
AGAAGAACGGCATCAAGGCCCACTTCAAGATCCGCCACAACATCGAGGACGGCAGCGTGCAGCTCGCCGA
CCACTACCAGCAGAACACCCCCATCGGCGACGGCCCCGTGCTGCTGCCCGACAACCACTACCTGAGCACC
CAGTCCAAGCTGAGCAAAGACCCCAACGAGAAGCGCGATCACATGGTCCTGCTGGAGTTCGTGACCGCCG
CCGGGATCACTCTCGGCATGGACGAGCTGTACAAGTCTTCTGGTGTAGATCTGGGTACCGAGAACTTGTA
CTTCCAATCCATGTGGGAAAAAGGAAGCCTGGTGTCCCCGGGAGGCCTGCAGATGCTGTTGGTGAAAGAG
GGTGTGCAGAATGCTAAGACCGATGTTGTTGTCAACTCCGTTCCCTTGGATCTCGTGCTTAGTAGAGGGC
CTCTTTCTAAGTCCCTCTTGGAAAAAGCTGGACCAGAGCTCCAGGAGGAATTGGACACAGTTGGACAAGG
GGTGGCTGTCAGCATGGGCACAGTGCTCAAAACCAGCAGCTGGAATCTGGACTGTCGCTATGTGCTTCAC
GTGGTAGCTCCGGAGTGGAGAAATGGTAGCACATCTTCACTCAAGATAATGGAAGACATAATCAGAGAAT
GTATGGAGATCACTGAGAGCTTGTCCTTAAAATCAATTGCATTTCCAGCAATAGGAACAGGAAACTTGGG
ATTTCCTAAAAACATATTCGCTGAATTAATCATTTCAGAGGTGTTCAAATTTAGTAGCAAGAATCAGCTG
AAAACTTTACAAGAGGTTCACTTTCTGCTGCACCCGAGTGATCATGAAAATATTCAGGCATTTTCAGATG
AATTTGCCAGAAGGGCTTAGGACGGTCTCCAGTAAAGGTGGATACGGATCCGAATTCGAGCTCCGTCGAC
AAGCTTGCGGCCGCACTCGAGCACCACCACCACCACCACTGAGATCCGGCTGCTAACAAAGCCCGAAAGG
AAGCTGAGTTGGCTGCTGCCACCGCTGAGCAATAACTAGCATAACCCCTTGGGGCCTCTAAACGGGTCTT
GAGGGGTTTTTTGCTGAAAGGAGGAACTATATCCGGATTGGCGAATGGG
[124 nt withheld, positions 1590-1713]
C
[91 nt withheld, positions 1715-1805]
A
[49 nt withheld, positions 1807-1855]
CCTTTGACGTTGGAGTCCACGTTCTTT
[37 nt withheld, positions 1883-1919]
ACCCTATCTCGGTCTATTCTTTTGATTTATAAGGGATTTTGCCGATTTCGGCCTATTGGTTAAAAAATGA
GCTGATTTAACAAAAATTTAACGCGAATTTTAACAAAATATTAACGCTTACAATTTAGGTGGCACTTTTC
GGGGAAATGTGCGCGGAACCCCTATTTGTTTATTTTTCTAAATACATTCAAATATGTATCCGCTCATGAA
TTAATTCTTAGAAAAACTCATCGAGCATCAAATGAAACTGCAATTTATTCATATCAGGATTATCAATACC
ATATTTTTGAAAAAGCCGTTTCTGTAATGAAGGAGAAAACTCACCGAGGCAGTTCCATAGGATGGCAAGA
TCCTGGTATCGGTCTGCGATTCCGACTCGTCCAACATCAATACAACCTATTAATTTCCCCTCGTCAAAAA
TAAGGTTATCAAGTGAGAAATCACCATGAGTGACGACTGAATCCGGTGAGAATGGCAAAAGTTTATGCAT
TTCTTTCCAGACTTGTTCAACAGGCCAGCCATTACGCTCGTCATCAAAATCACTCGCATCAACCAAACCG
TTATTCATTCGTGATTGCGCCTGAGCGAGACGAAATACGCGATCGCTGTTAAAAGGACAATTACAAACAG
GAATCGAATGCAACCGGCGCAGGAACACTGCCAGCGCATCAACAATATTTTCACCTGAATCAGGATATTC
TTCTAATACCTGGAATGCTGTTTTCCCGGGGATCGCAGTGGTGAGTAACCATGCATCATCAGGAGTACGG
ATAAAATGCTTGATGGTCGGAAGAGGCATAAATTCCGTCAGCCAGTTTAGTCTGACCATCTCATCTGTAA
CATCATTGGCAACGCTACCTTTGCCATGTTTCAGAAACAACTCTGGCGCATCGGGCTTCCCATACAATCG
ATAGATTGTCGCACCTGATTGCCCGACATTATCGCGAGCCCATTTATACCCATATAAATCAGCATCCATG
TTGGAATTTAATCGCGGCCTAGAGCAAGACGTTTCCCGTTGAATATGGCTCATAACACCCCTTGTATTAC
TGTTTATGTAAGCAGACAGTTTTATTGTTCATGACCAAAATCCCTTAACGTGAGTTTTCGTTCCACTGAG
CGTCAGACCCCGTAGAAAAGATCAAAGGATCTTCTTGAGATCCTTTTTTTCTGCGCGTAATCTGCTGCTT
GCAAACAAAAAAACCACCGCTACCAGCGGTGGTTTGTTTGCCGGATCAAGAGCTACCAACTCTTTTTCCG
AAGGTAACTGGCTTCAGCAGAGCGCAGATACCAAATACTGTCCTTCTAGTGTAGCCGTAGTTAGGCCACC
ACTTCAAGAACTCTGTAGCACCGCCTACATACCTCGCTCTGCTAATCCTGTTACCAGTGGCTGCTGCCAG
TGGCGATAAGTCGTGTCTTACCGGGTTGGACTCAAGACGATAGTTACCGGATAAGGCGCAGCGGTCGGGC
TGAACGGGGGGTTCGTGCACACAGCCCAGCTTGGAGCGAACGACCTACACCGAACTGAGATACCTACAGC
GTGAGCTATGAGAAAGCGCCACGCTTCCCGAAGGGAGAAAGGCGGACAGGTATCCGGTAAGCGGCAGGGT
CGGAACAGGAGAGCGCACGAGGGAGCTTCCAGGGGGAAACGCCTGGTATCTTTATAGTCCTGTCGGGTTT
CGCCACCTCTGACTTGAGCGTCGATTTTTGTGATGCTCGTCAGGGGGGCGGAGCCTATGGAAAAACGCCA
GCAACGCGGCCTTTTTACGGTTCCTGGCCTTTTGCTGGCCTTTTGCTCACATGTTCTTTCCTGCGTTATC
CCCTGATTCTGTGGATAACCGTATTACCGCCTTTGAGTGAGCTGATACCGCTCGCCGCAGCCGAACGACC
GAGCGCAGCGAGTCAGTGAGCGAGGAAGCGGAAGAGCGCCTGATGCGGTATTTTCTCCTTACGCATCTGT
GCGGTATTTCACACCGCAATGGTGCACTCTCAGTACAATCTGCTCTGATGCCGCATAGTTAAGCCAGTAT
ACACTCCGCTATCGCTACGTGACTGGGTCATGGCTGCGCCCCGACACCCGCCAACACCCGCTGACGCGCC
CTGACGGGCTTGTCTGCTCCCGGCATCCGCTTACAGACAAGCTGTGACCGTCTCCGGGAGCTGCATGTGT
CAGAGGTTTTCACCGTCATCACCGAAACGCGCGAGGCAGCTGCGGTAAAGCTCATCAGCGTGGTCGTGAA
GCGATTCACAGATGTCTGCCTGTTCATCCGCGTCCAGCTCGTTGAGTTTCTCCAGAAGCGTTAATGTCTG
GCTTCTGATAAAGCGGGCCATGTTAAGGGCGGTTTTTTCCTGTTTGGTCACTGATGCCTCCGTGTAAGGG
GGATTTCTGTTCATGGGGGTAATGATACCGATGAAACGAGAGAGGATGCTCACGATACGGGTTACTGATG
ATGAACATGCCCGGTTACTGGAACGTTGTGAGGGTAAACAACTGGCGGTATGGATGCGGCGGGACCAGAG
AAAAATCACTCAGGGTCAATGCCAGCGCTTCGTTAATACAGATGTAGGTGTTCCACAGGGTAGCCAGCAG
CATCCTGCGATGCAGATCCGGAACATAATGGTGCAGGGCGCTGACTTCCGCGTTTCCAGACTTTACGAAA
CACGGAAACCGAAGACCATTCATGTTGTTGCTCAGGTCGCAGACGTTTTGCAGCAGCAGTCGCTTCACGT
TCGCTCGCGTATCGGTGATTCATTCTGCTAACCAGTAAGGCAACCCCGCCAGCCTAGCCGGGTCCTCAAC
GACAGGAGCACGATCATGCGCACCCGTGGGGCCGCCATGCCGGCGATAATGGCCTGCTTCTCGCCGAAAC
GTTTGGTGGCGGGACCAGTGACGAAGGCTTGAGCGAGGGCGTGCAAGATTCCGAATACCGCAAGCGACAG
GCCGATCATCGTCGCGCTCCAGCGAAAGCGGTCCTCGCCGAAAATGACCCAGAGCGCTGCCGGCACCTGT
CCTACGAGTTGCATGATAAAGAAGACAGTCATAAGTGCGGCGACGATAGTCATGCCCCGCGCCCACCGGA
AGGAGCTGACTGGGTTGAAGGCTCTCAAGGGCATCGGTCGAGATCCCGGTGCCTAATGAGTGAGCTAACT
TACATTAATTGCGTTGCGCTCACTGCCCGCTTTCCAGTCGGGAAACCTGTCGTGCCAGCTGCATTAATGA
ATCGGCCAACGCGCGGGGAGAGGCGGTTTGCGTATTGGGCGCCAGGGTGGTTTTTCTTTTCACCAGTGAG
ACGGGCAACAGCTGATTGCCCTTCACCGCCTGGCCCTGAGAGAGTTGCAGCAAGCGGTCCACGCTGGTTT
GCCCCAGCAGGCGAAAATCCTGTTTGATGGTGGTTAACGGCGGGATATAACATGAGCTGTCTTCGGTATC
GTCGTATCCCACTACCGAGATATCCGCACCAACGCGCAGCCCGGACTCGGTAATGGCGCGCATTGCGCCC
AGCGCCATCTGATCGTTGGCAACCAGCATCGCAGTGGGAACGATGCCCTCATTCAGCATTTGCATGGTTT
GTTGAAAACCGGACATGGCACTCCAGTCGCCTTCCCGTTCCGCTATCGGCTGAATTTGATTGCGAGTGAG
ATATTTATGCCAGCCAGCCAGACGCAGACGCGCCGAGACAGAACTTAATGGGCCCGCTAACAGCGCGATT
TGCTGGTGACCCAATGCGACCAGATGCTCCACGCCCAGTCGCGTACCGTCTTCATGGGAGAAAATAATAC
TGTTGATGGGTGTCTGGTCAGAGACATCAAGAAATAACGCCGGAACATTAGTGCAGGCAGCTTCCACAGC
AATGGCATCCTGGTCATCCAGCGGATAGTTAATGATCAGCCCACTGACGCGTTGCGCGAGAAGATTGTGC
ACCGCCGCTTTACAGGCTTCGACGCCGCTTCGTTCTACCATCGACACCACCACGCTGGCACCCAGTTGAT
CGGCGCGAGATTTAATCGCCGCGACAATTTGCGACGGCGCGTGCAGGGCCAGACTGGAGGTGGCAACGCC
AATCAGCAACGACTGTTTGCCCGCCAGTTGTTGTGCCACGCGGTTGGGAATGTAATTCAGCTCCGCCATC
GCCGCTTCCACTTTTTCCCGCGTTTTCGCAGAAACGTGGCTGGCCTGGTTCACCACGCGGGAAACGGTCT
GATAAGAGACACCGGCATACTCTGCGACATCGTATAACGTTACTGGTTTCACATTCACCACCCTGAATTG
ACTCTCTTCCGGGCGCTATCATGCCATACCGCGAAAGGTTTTGCGCCATTCGATGGTGTCCGGGATCTCG
ACGCTCTCCCTTATGCGACTCCTGCATTAGGAAGCAGCCCAGTAGTAGGTTGAGGCCGTTGAGCACCGCC
GCCGCAAGGAATGGTGCATGCAAGGAGATGGCGCCCAACAGTCCCCCGGCCACGGGGCCTGCCACCATAC
CCACGCCGAAACAAGCGCTCATGAGCCCGAAGTGGCGAGCCCGATCTTCCCCATCGGTGATGTCGGCGAT
ATAGGCGCCAGCAACCGCACCTGTGGCGCCGGTGATGCCGGCCACGATGCGTCCGGCGTAGAGGATCGAG
ATCTCGATCCCGCGAAATTAATACGACTCACTATAGGGGAATTGTGAGCGGATAACAATTCCCCTCTAGA
AATAATTTTGTTTAACTTTAAGAAGGAGATATACAT
Features (pLannotate 1.2.2; 20 found; start..end, strand, type, name):
     22..736     +  CDS            mCerulean (fragment): enhanced monomeric variant of CFP (Rizzo et al., 2004) mammalian codon-optimized
    814..1335    +  CDS            PARP15 (fragment): PAR15_HUMAN - Also known as BAL3 From Homo sapiens (Human).
   1422..1439    +  CDS            9xHis (fragment): 9xHis affinity tag
   1449..1498    +  CDS            SET1 (fragment): solubility-enhancement tag derived from T7 phage gene 10B
   1506..1553    +  terminator     T7 terminator: transcription terminator for bacteriophage T7 RNA polymerase
   1590..2018    +  rep_origin     f1 ori (sequence partly withheld): f1 bacteriophage origin of replication; arrow indicates direction of (+) strand synthesis
   2071..2128    +  promoter       AmpR promoter (fragment): bla
   2137..2952    -  CDS            KanR: aminoglycoside phosphotransferase; aph(3')-Ia; confers resistance to kanamycin in bacteria or G418 (Geneticin®) in eukaryotes
   3074..3662    +  rep_origin     ori: high-copy-number ColE1/pMB1/pBR322/pUC origin of replication
   3848..3987    -  misc_feature   bom: basis of mobility region from pBR322
   4089..4280    -  CDS            rop: Rop protein, which maintains plasmids at low copy number; rop
   4297..4677    +  CDS            YPB1_ECOLX: Protein predicted: Swiss-Prot protein existence level 4. From Escherichia coli.
   4749..5040    -  CDS            TcR (fragment): tetracycline efflux protein; tet; confers resistance to tetracycline
   5055..5076    -  protein_bind   CAP binding site: CAP binding activates transcription in the presence of cAMP. E. coli catabolite activator protein
   5089..6171    -  CDS            lacI: lac repressor; lacI; The lac repressor binds to the lac operator to inhibit transcription in E. coli. This inhibition can be relieved by adding lactose or isopropyl-β-D-thiogalactopyranoside (IPTG).
   6172..6249    -  promoter       lacI promoter: lacI
   6257..6536    -  CDS            TcR (fragment): tetracycline efflux protein; tet; confers resistance to tetracycline
   6558..6576    +  promoter       T7 promoter: promoter for bacteriophage T7 RNA polymerase
   6577..6601    +  protein_bind   lac operator: The lac repressor binds to the lac operator to inhibit transcription in E. coli. This inhibition can be relieved by adding lactose or isopropyl-β-D-thiogalactopyranoside (IPTG). lac repressor encoded by lacI
   6616..6638    +  RBS            RBS: efficient ribosome binding site from bacteriophage T7 gene 10 (Olins and Rangwala, 1989)
