[The description below was written by a language model from this plasmid's Addgene catalogue record and pLannotate feature annotations shown in this document.]
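Description:
Parp14-c012 is a bacterial expression plasmid built on the pNIC-CFP backbone for producing a fragment of human PARP14 (also called ARTD8 or BAL2) in E. coli as a fluorescent fusion protein. The insert covers residues W1003 to A1190 and was introduced by ligation-independent cloning downstream of a backbone-encoded N-terminal mCerulean, a monomeric cyan fluorescent protein. The automated annotation labels the insert region as a PARP15 fragment. This most likely reflects sequence similarity between related PARP family members rather than a different insert, although the record does not resolve the point. Short matches to a His tag and a T7 gene 10-derived solubility tag lie downstream of the insert, but the record does not show whether they are in frame or translated, and the catalogue lists only the mCerulean tag.

Expression follows a pET-style arrangement. A T7 promoter with an adjacent lac operator and the T7 gene 10 ribosome binding site drives the fusion, and a T7 terminator closes the unit. The plasmid-borne lacI gene supplies repressor, so transcription stays off until induction with IPTG in a host that provides T7 RNA polymerase. The plasmid replicates from a ColE1/pBR322-type origin accompanied by rop and the bom region, consistent with the listed low copy number, and it is selected with kanamycin through the aph(3')-Ia gene. An f1 origin and remnants of the tetracycline resistance gene are also present as backbone elements. The associated publication describes a molecular toolbox for ADP-ribosyl binding proteins, so this construct supplies a cyan-labelled PARP14 domain for that kind of binding study.
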