Addgene plasmid #173099: Parp14-c012
Purpose: Expression of recombinant fusion protein in E. coli
Depositing lab: Lari Lehtiö. Depositing organization: University of Oulu. Publication: A molecular toolbox for ADP-ribosyl binding proteins. Sowa ST, Galera-Prat A, Wazir S, Alanen HI, Maksimainen MM, Lehtio L. Cell Rep Methods. 2021 Dec 20;1(8):100121. doi: 10.1016/j.crmeth.2021.100121. Epub 2021 Nov 11. PubMed 34786571.
Backbone
  Vector backbone: pNIC-CFP
  Vector type: Bacterial Expression
Growth in bacteria
  Bacterial resistance: Kanamycin, 50 μg/mL
  Growth temperature: 37°C
  Growth strain: DH5alpha
  Copy number: Low Copy
Gene/Insert
  Gene/Insert name: PARP14
  Species: H. sapiens (human)
  Mutation: W1003-A1190
  Entrez Gene: PARP14 (a.k.a. ARTD8, BAL2, PARP-14, pART8)
  Tag / fusion protein: mCerulean (N terminal on backbone)
  Cloning method: Ligation Independent Cloning
Terms and licenses: Academic/Nonprofit Terms; Industry Terms: Not Available to Industry
Depositor comments: Please visit https://www.biorxiv.org/content/10.1101/2021.05.31.445082v2 for bioRxiv preprint.
How to cite: Parp14-c012 was a gift from Lari Lehtiö (Addgene plasmid # 173099 ; http://n2t.net/addgene:173099 ; RRID:Addgene_173099)
